Addgene plasmid #173432: AP-1 mu1-GFP
Purpose: Expression of AP-1 Mu1 subunit with a terminal GFP
Depositing lab: Juan Bonifacino. Depositing organization: National Institute of Child Health and Human Development (NICHD). Publication: The adaptor protein-1 mu1B subunit expands the repertoire of basolateral sorting signal recognition in epithelial cells. Guo X, Mattera R, Ren X, Chen Y, Retamal C, Gonzalez A, Bonifacino JS. Dev Cell. 2013 Nov 11;27(3):353-66. doi: 10.1016/j.devcel.2013.10.006. PubMed 24229647.
Backbone
  Vector backbone: EGFP-N1
  Vector type: Mammalian Expression
Growth in bacteria
  Bacterial resistance: Kanamycin, 50 μg/mL
  Growth temperature: 37°C
  Growth strain: DH5alpha
  Copy number: Unknown
Gene/Insert
  Gene/Insert name: AP1M1 (alt name: AP-1M1)
  Species: M. musculus (mouse)
  Insert size (bp): 1269
  Entrez Gene: Ap1m1 (a.k.a. AP47, Adtm1A, Cltnm, mu1A)
  Promoter: CMV
  Tag / fusion protein: GFP (C terminal on insert)
  Cloning method: Gibson Cloning
  Sequencing primers: 5′ CMV; 3′ GFP REV
Terms and licenses: Academic/Nonprofit Terms; Industry Terms: Not Available to Industry
How to cite: AP-1 mu1-GFP was a gift from Juan Bonifacino (Addgene plasmid # 173432 ; http://n2t.net/addgene:173432 ; RRID:Addgene_173432)
