[The description below was written by a language model from this plasmid's Addgene catalogue record and pLannotate feature annotations shown in this document.]
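Description:
AP-1 mu1-GFP is a mammalian expression plasmid of about 6 kb built on the EGFP-N1 backbone. It encodes the mouse mu1A subunit (Ap1m1, also called AP47) of the clathrin-associated adaptor protein complex AP-1, fused at its C terminus to GFP. The 1,269 bp Ap1m1 coding sequence was inserted by Gibson cloning just downstream of the residual multiple cloning site. It is driven by the human cytomegalovirus immediate-early enhancer and promoter, which give strong constitutive transcription in most mammalian cell lines. A short linker separates the insert from the fluorescent protein. The sequence annotation identifies this protein as mEGFP, the enhanced GFP variant carrying the monomerizing A206K substitution, whereas the catalogue entry simply says GFP. The transcript is terminated by the SV40 polyadenylation signal. The nearby large T antigen fragment, like the small ble and bGH poly(A) fragments elsewhere, appears to be an annotation match to backbone sequence rather than a functional element.

The plasmid replicates in E. coli from a high-copy ColE1/pUC-type origin and also carries an f1 phage origin. Selection relies on a single Tn5 aminoglycoside phosphotransferase gene (NeoR/KanR) placed behind tandem bacterial (bla) and SV40 early promoters and followed by the HSV TK polyadenylation signal. This arrangement confers kanamycin resistance in bacteria and allows G418 selection of stably transfected mammalian cells.

AP-1 recruits clathrin to the trans-Golgi network and endosomes and recognizes sorting signals in the cytosolic tails of transmembrane cargo. The fusion is therefore suited to visualizing the mu1A subunit and AP-1 localization in cells. The associated work concerns how mu1 subunits recognize basolateral sorting signals in epithelial cells.
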