Features (pLannotate 1.2.2; 15 found; start..end, strand, type, name):
     67..370     +  enhancer       CMV enhancer: human cytomegalovirus immediate early enhancer
    371..574     +  promoter       CMV promoter: human cytomegalovirus (CMV) immediate early promoter
    597..640     +  misc_feature   MCS (fragment): multiple cloning site
    647..1915    +  CDS            Ap1m1: AP1M1_MOUSE - Also known as Cltnm. Experimental evidence at protein level: Swiss-Prot protein existence level 1. Subunit of clathrin-associated adaptor protein complex 1 that plays a role in protein sorting in the trans-Golgi network (TGN) and endosomes. The AP complexes mediate the recruitment of clathrin to membranes and the recognition of sorting signals within the cytosolic tails of transmembrane cargo molecules. From Mus musculus (Mouse).
   1967..2686    +  CDS            mEGFP: enhanced GFP with monomerizing A206K mutation (Zacharias et al., 2002) mammalian codon-optimized
   2703..2786    +  CDS            large T antigen (fragment): large T antigen from SV40 (simian virus 40)
   2809..2930    +  polyA_signal   SV40 poly(A) signal: SV40 polyadenylation signal
   2964..3392    -  rep_origin     f1 ori (sequence partly withheld): f1 bacteriophage origin of replication; arrow indicates direction of (+) strand synthesis
   3419..3523    +  promoter       AmpR promoter: bla
   3525..3882    +  promoter       SV40 promoter: SV40 enhancer and early promoter
   3917..4711    +  CDS            NeoR/KanR: aminoglycoside phosphotransferase from Tn5; aph(3')-II (or nptII); confers resistance to neomycin, kanamycin, and G418 (Geneticin®)
   4732..4884    +  CDS            ble (fragment): BLE_KLEPN - Experimental evidence at protein level: Swiss-Prot protein existence level 1. Binding protein with a strong affinity to the bleomycin family of antibiotics. Binds to CL990; an antimitotic-antibiotic compound. From Klebsiella pneumoniae.
   4943..4990    +  polyA_signal   HSV TK poly(A) signal: herpes simplex virus thymidine kinase polyadenylation signal (Cole and Stacy, 1985)
   5081..5097    -  polyA_signal   bGH poly(A) signal (fragment): bovine growth hormone polyadenylation signal
   5319..5907    +  rep_origin     ori: high-copy-number ColE1/pMB1/pBR322/pUC origin of replication
>Addgene plasmid #173432 | AP-1 mu1-GFP | addgene full sequence | sequence record 339991 | Addgene NGS Result
ATGCATTAGTTATTAATAGTAATCAATTACGGGGTCATTAGTTCATAGCCCATATATGGAGTTCCGCGTT
ACATAACTTACGGTAAATGGCCCGCCTGGCTGACCGCCCAACGACCCCCGCCCATTGACGTCAATAATGA
CGTATGTTCCCATAGTAACGCCAATAGGGACTTTCCATTGACGTCAATGGGTGGAGTATTTACGGTAAAC
TGCCCACTTGGCAGTACATCAAGTGTATCATATGCCAAGTACGCCCCCTATTGACGTCAATGACGGTAAA
TGGCCCGCCTGGCATTATGCCCAGTACATGACCTTATGGGACTTTCCTACTTGGCAGTACATCTACGTAT
TAGTCATCGCTATTACCATGGTGATGCGGTTTTGGCAGTACATCAATGGGCGTGGATAGCGGTTTGACTC
ACGGGGATTTCCAAGTCTCCACCCCATTGACGTCAATGGGAGTTTGTTTTGGCACCAAAATCAACGGGAC
TTTCCAAAATGTCGTAACAACTCCGCCCCATTGACGCAAATGGGCGGTAGGCGTGTACGGTGGGAGGTCT
ATATAAGCAGAGCTGGTTTAGTGAACCGTCAGATCCGCTAGCGCTACCGGACTCAGATCTCGAGCTCAAG
CTTCGAATTCGCCACCATGTCCGCCAGCGCCGTCTACGTACTGGATCTGAAGGGCAAGGTGCTCATCTGC
AGGAACTACCGTGGGGATGTGGACATGTCAGAGGTGGAGCACTTCATGCCCATTCTGATGGAGAAGGAGG
AGGAGGGCATGCTGTCACCTATCTTGGCCCATGGTGGCGTTCGTTTCATGTGGATTAAGCACAACAACCT
GTACCTGGTCGCCACTTCAAAAAAGAATGCTTGTGTGTCACTGGTGTTCTCCTTCCTCTACAAGGTGGTA
CAGGTCTTCTCCGAGTACTTTAAGGAGTTGGAGGAGGAGAGCATCCGAGACAACTTTGTCATCATCTACG
AGCTGCTAGATGAGCTCATGGACTTTGGCTACCCGCAGACCACTGACAGCAAGATCTTGCAGGAGTACAT
CACTCAGGAAGGCCACAAGCTGGAAACGGGGGCCCCTAGGCCCCCAGCCACAGTCACCAATGCTGTGTCC
TGGCGTTCAGAAGGCATCAAGTATCGGAAGAATGAAGTATTCCTGGATGTCATTGAGGCTGTTAACCTCT
TGGTCAGTGCCAATGGCAACGTGCTGCGCAGTGAGATTGTGGGTTCCATCAAGATGCGGGTCTTCCTCTC
AGGCATGCCTGAGTTACGCCTGGGTCTCAATGACAAGGTCCTCTTCGACAACACAGGCCGAGGGAAGAGC
AAGTCAGTGGAGCTGGAGGATGTGAAATTCCACCAGTGTGTGCGGCTGTCACGTTTTGAGAACGACCGCA
CTATCTCCTTCATCCCACCCGACGGAGAGTTTGAACTCATGTCCTACCGCCTCAACACCCATGTGAAGCC
TTTGATCTGGATTGAGTCCGTGATTGAGAAGCATTCCCACAGCCGCATTGAGTACATGGTCAAGGCCAAG
AGCCAGTTCAAGAGGCGGTCAACAGCCAACAATGTAGAGATCCATATACCAGTCCCCAACGATGCTGATT
CACCCAAGTTCAAGACTACAGTGGGGAGTGTCAAGTGGGTCCCTGAAAACAGTGAGATCGTGTGGTCCGT
CAAGTCCTTTCCGGGTGGCAAGGAGTACCTGATGCGGGCCCACTTTGGCCTTCCCAGTGTGGAAGCTGAA
GACAAGGAGGGAAAGCCCCCCATCAGCGTCAAGTTTGAGATCCCCTACTTCACTACCTCTGGCATCCAGG
TGCGCTACCTGAAAATCATTGAGAAGAGTGGGTACCAGGCCCTGCCCTGGGTACGATATATCACACAGAA
CGGAGATTATCAGCTCCGGACCCAGGGATCTGGTTCGGGAGGCTCTGGATCAGGTCGGGATCCACCGGTC
GCCACCATGGTGAGCAAGGGCGAGGAGCTGTTCACCGGGGTGGTGCCCATCCTGGTCGAGCTGGACGGCG
ACGTAAACGGCCACAAGTTCAGCGTGTCCGGCGAGGGCGAGGGCGATGCCACCTACGGCAAGCTGACCCT
GAAGTTCATCTGCACCACCGGCAAGCTGCCCGTGCCCTGGCCCACCCTCGTGACCACCCTGACCTACGGC
GTGCAGTGCTTCAGCCGCTACCCCGACCACATGAAGCAGCACGACTTCTTCAAGTCCGCCATGCCCGAAG
GCTACGTCCAGGAGCGCACCATCTTCTTCAAGGACGACGGCAACTACAAGACCCGCGCCGAGGTGAAGTT
CGAGGGCGACACCCTGGTGAACCGCATCGAGCTGAAGGGCATCGACTTCAAGGAGGACGGCAACATCCTG
GGGCACAAGCTGGAGTACAACTACAACAGCCACAACGTCTATATCATGGCCGACAAGCAGAAGAACGGCA
TCAAGGTGAACTTCAAGATCCGCCACAACATCGAGGACGGCAGCGTGCAGCTCGCCGACCACTACCAGCA
GAACACCCCCATCGGCGACGGCCCCGTGCTGCTGCCCGACAACCACTACCTGAGCACCCAGTCCAAGCTG
AGCAAAGACCCCAACGAGAAGCGCGATCACATGGTCCTGCTGGAGTTCGTGACCGCCGCCGGGATCACTC
TCGGCATGGACGAGCTGTACAAGTAAAGCGGCCGCGACTCTAGATCATAATCAGCCATACCACATTTGTA
GAGGTTTTACTTGCTTTAAAAAACCTCCCACACCTCCCCCTGAACCTGAAACATAAAATGAATGCAATTG
TTGTTGTTAACTTGTTTATTGCAGCTTATAATGGTTACAAATAAAGCAATAGCATCACAAATTTCACAAA
TAAAGCATTTTTTTCACTGCATTCTAGTTGTGGTTTGTCCAAACTCATCAATGTATCTTAAGGCGTAAAT
TGTAAGCGTTAATATTTTGTTAAAATTCGCGTTAAATTTTTGTTAAATCAGCTCATTTTTTAACCAATAG
GCCGAAATCGGCAAAATCCCTTATAAATCAAAAGAATAGACCGAGATAGGGT
[37 nt withheld, positions 3063-3099]
AAAGAACGTGGACTCCAACGTCAAAGG
[49 nt withheld, positions 3127-3175]
T
[91 nt withheld, positions 3177-3267]
G
[124 nt withheld, positions 3269-3392]
CAGGTGGCACTTTTCGGGGAAATGTGCGCGGAACCCCTATTTGTTTATTTTTCTAAATACATTCAAATAT
GTATCCGCTCATGAGACAATAACCCTGATAAATGCTTCAATAATATTGAAAAAGGAAGAGTCCTGAGGCG
GAAAGAACCAGCTGTGGAATGTGTGTCAGTTAGGGTGTGGAAAGTCCCCAGGCTCCCCAGCAGGCAGAAG
TATGCAAAGCATGCATCTCAATTAGTCAGCAACCAGGTGTGGAAAGTCCCCAGGCTCCCCAGCAGGCAGA
AGTATGCAAAGCATGCATCTCAATTAGTCAGCAACCATAGTCCCGCCCCTAACTCCGCCCATCCCGCCCC
TAACTCCGCCCAGTTCCGCCCATTCTCCGCCCCATGGCTGACTAATTTTTTTTATTTATGCAGAGGCCGA
GGCCGCCTCGGCCTCTGAGCTATTCCAGAAGTAGTGAGGAGGCTTTTTTGGAGGCCTAGGCTTTTGCAAA
GATCGATCAAGAGACAGGATGAGGATCGTTTCGCATGATTGAACAAGATGGATTGCACGCAGGTTCTCCG
GCCGCTTGGGTGGAGAGGCTATTCGGCTATGACTGGGCACAACAGACAATCGGCTGCTCTGATGCCGCCG
TGTTCCGGCTGTCAGCGCAGGGGCGCCCGGTTCTTTTTGTCAAGACCGACCTGTCCGGTGCCCTGAATGA
ACTGCAAGACGAGGCAGCGCGGCTATCGTGGCTGGCCACGACGGGCGTTCCTTGCGCAGCTGTGCTCGAC
GTTGTCACTGAAGCGGGAAGGGACTGGCTGCTATTGGGCGAAGTGCCGGGGCAGGATCTCCTGTCATCTC
ACCTTGCTCCTGCCGAGAAAGTATCCATCATGGCTGATGCAATGCGGCGGCTGCATACGCTTGATCCGGC
TACCTGCCCATTCGACCACCAAGCGAAACATCGCATCGAGCGAGCACGTACTCGGATGGAAGCCGGTCTT
GTCGATCAGGATGATCTGGACGAAGAGCATCAGGGGCTCGCGCCAGCCGAACTGTTCGCCAGGCTCAAGG
CGAGCATGCCCGACGGCGAGGATCTCGTCGTGACCCATGGCGATGCCTGCTTGCCGAATATCATGGTGGA
AAATGGCCGCTTTTCTGGATTCATCGACTGTGGCCGGCTGGGTGTGGCGGACCGCTATCAGGACATAGCG
TTGGCTACCCGTGATATTGCTGAAGAGCTTGGCGGCGAATGGGCTGACCGCTTCCTCGTGCTTTACGGTA
TCGCCGCTCCCGATTCGCAGCGCATCGCCTTCTATCGCCTTCTTGACGAGTTCTTCTGAGCGGGACTCTG
GGGTTCGAAATGACCGACCAAGCGACGCCCAACCTGCCATCACGAGATTTCGATTCCACCGCCGCCTTCT
ATGAAAGGTTGGGCTTCGGAATCGTTTTCCGGGACGCCGGCTGGATGATCCTCCAGCGCGGGGATCTCAT
GCTGGAGTTCTTCGCCCACCCTAGGGGGAGGCTAACTGAAACACGGAAGGAGACAATACCGGAAGGAACC
CGCGCTATGACGGCAATAAAAAGACAGAATAAAACGCACGGTGTTGGGTCGTTTGTTCATAAACGCGGGG
TTCGGTCCCAGGGCTGGCACTCTGTCGATACCCCACCGAGACCCCATTGGGGCCAATACGCCCGCGTTTC
TTCCTTTTCCCCACCCCACCCCCCAAGTTCGGGTGAAGGCCCAGGGCTCGCAGCCAACGTCGGGGCGGCA
GGCCCTGCCATAGCCTCAGGTTACTCATATATACTTTAGATTGATTTAAAACTTCATTTTTAATTTAAAA
GGATCTAGGTGAAGATCCTTTTTGATAATCTCATGACCAAAATCCCTTAACGTGAGTTTTCGTTCCACTG
AGCGTCAGACCCCGTAGAAAAGATCAAAGGATCTTCTTGAGATCCTTTTTTTCTGCGCGTAATCTGCTGC
TTGCAAACAAAAAAACCACCGCTACCAGCGGTGGTTTGTTTGCCGGATCAAGAGCTACCAACTCTTTTTC
CGAAGGTAACTGGCTTCAGCAGAGCGCAGATACCAAATACTGTTCTTCTAGTGTAGCCGTAGTTAGGCCA
CCACTTCAAGAACTCTGTAGCACCGCCTACATACCTCGCTCTGCTAATCCTGTTACCAGTGGCTGCTGCC
AGTGGCGATAAGTCGTGTCTTACCGGGTTGGACTCAAGACGATAGTTACCGGATAAGGCGCAGCGGTCGG
GCTGAACGGGGGGTTCGTGCACACAGCCCAGCTTGGAGCGAACGACCTACACCGAACTGAGATACCTACA
GCGTGAGCTATGAGAAAGCGCCACGCTTCCCGAAGGGAGAAAGGCGGACAGGTATCCGGTAAGCGGCAGG
GTCGGAACAGGAGAGCGCACGAGGGAGCTTCCAGGGGGAAACGCCTGGTATCTTTATAGTCCTGTCGGGT
TTCGCCACCTCTGACTTGAGCGTCGATTTTTGTGATGCTCGTCAGGGGGGCGGAGCCTATGGAAAAACGC
CAGCAACGCGGCCTTTTTACGGTTCCTGGCCTTTTGCTGGCCTTTTGCTCACATGTTCTTTCCTGCGTTA
TCCCCTGATTCTGTGGATAACCGTATTACCGCC
