>Addgene plasmid #173432 | AP-1 mu1-GFP | depositor partial sequence | sequence record 336404 | AP-1 mu1-GFP sequence 1407 bps
GTCAGATCCGCTAGCGCTACCGGACTCAGATCTCGAGCTCAAGCTTCGAATTCGCCACCATGTCCGCCAG
CGCCGTCTACGTACTGGATCTGAAGGGCAAGGTGCTCATCTGCAGGAACTACCGTGGGGATGTGGACATG
TCAGAGGTGGAGCACTTCATGCCCATTCTGATGGAGAAGGAGGAGGAGGGCATGCTGTCACCTATCTTGG
CCCATGGTGGCGTTCGTTTCATGTGGATTAAGCACAACAACCTGTACCTGGTCGCCACTTCAAAAAAGAA
TGCTTGTGTGTCACTGGTGTTCTCCTTCCTCTACAAGGTGGTACAGGTCTTCTCCGAGTACTTTAAGGAG
TTGGAGGAGGAGAGCATCCGAGACAACTTTGTCATCATCTACGAGCTGCTAGATGAGCTCATGGACTTTG
GCTACCCGCAGACCACTGACAGCAAGATCTTGCAGGAGTACATCACTCAGGAAGGCCACAAGCTGGAAAC
GGGGGCCCCTAGGCCCCCAGCCACAGTCACCAATGCTGTGTCCTGGCGTTCAGAAGGCATCAAGTATCGG
AAGAATGAAGTATTCCTGGATGTCATTGAGGCTGTTAACCTCTTGGTCAGTGCCAATGGCAACGTGCTGC
GCAGTGAGATTGTGGGTTCCATCAAGATGCGGGTCTTCCTCTCAGGCATGCCTGAGTTACGCCTGGGTCT
CAATGACAAGGTCCTCTTCGACAACACAGGCCGAGGGAAGAGCAAGTCAGTGGAGCTGGAGGATGTGAAA
TTCCACCAGTGTGTGCGGCTGTCACGTTTTGAGAACGACCGCACTATCTCCTTCATCCCACCCGACGGAG
AGTTTGAACTCATGTCCTACCGCCTCAACACCCATGTGAAGCCTTTGATCTGGATTGAGTCCGTGATTGA
GAAGCATTCCCACAGCCGCATTGAGTACATGGTCAAGGCCAAGAGCCAGTTCAAGAGGCGGTCAACAGCC
AACAATGTAGAGATCCATATACCAGTCCCCAACGATGCTGATTCACCCAAGTTCAAGACTACAGTGGGGA
GTGTCAAGTGGGTCCCTGAAAACAGTGAGATCGTGTGGTCCGTCAAGTCCTTTCCGGGTGGCAAGGAGTA
CCTGATGCGGGCCCACTTTGGCCTTCCCAGTGTGGAAGCTGAAGACAAGGAGGGAAAGCCCCCCATCAGC
GTCAAGTTTGAGATCCCCTACTTCACTACCTCTGGCATCCAGGTGCGCTACCTGAAAATCATTGAGAAGA
GTGGGTACCAGGCCCTGCCCTGGGTACGATATATCACACAGAACGGAGATTATCAGCTCCGGACCCAGGG
ATCTGGTTCGGGAGGCTCTGGATCAGGTCGGGATCCACCGGTCGCCACCCATGGTGAGCAAGGCGAGAGC
TCCCGGG
